>Addgene plasmid #149599 | pTetO_105 | addgene full sequence | sequence record 320166 | Addgene NGS Result
ACCAAAAGAGAATCAGCGCTCCCCATTAATTATACAGGAAACTTAATAGAACAAATCACATATTTAATCT
AATAGCCACCTGCATTGGCACGGTGCAACACTACTTCAACTTCATCTTACAAAAAGATCACGTGATCTGT
TGTATTGGGATCTCTAGACCTAATAACTTCGTATAGCATACATTATACGAAGTTATATTAAGGGTTGTCG
ACCTGCAGCGTACGAAGCTTCAGCTGACGCGATCTTCGAGCGTCCCAAAACCTTCTCAAGCAAGGTTTTC
AGTATAATGTTACATGCGTACACGCGTCTGTACAGAAAAAAAAGAAAAATTTGAAATATAAATAACGTTC
TTAATACTAACATAACTATAAAAAAATAAATAGGGACCTAGACTTCAGGTTGTCTAACTCCTTCCTTTTC
GGTTAGAGCGGATGAATACACGCGATGCACACACCATAGCTTCAAAATGTTTCTACTCCTTTTTTACTCT
TCCAGATTTTCTCGGACTCCGCGCATCGCCGTACCACTTCAAAACACCCAAGCACAGCATACTAAATTTC
CCCTCTTTCTTCCTCTAGGGTGTCGTTAATTACCCGTACTAAAGGTTTGGAAAAGAAAAAAGAGACCGCC
TCGTTTCTTTTTCTTCGTCGAAAAAGGCAATAAAAATTTTTATCACGTTTCTTTTTCTTGAAAATTTTTT
TTTTTGATTTTTTTCTCTTTCGATGACCTCCCATTGATATTTAAGTTAATAAACGGTCTTCCTCTATCAT
TGATAGAGAATTTCTCAAGTTTCAGTTTCATTTTTCTTGTTCTATTACAACTTTTTTTACTTCTTGCTCA
TTAGAAAGAAAGCATAGCAATCTAATCTAAGTTTTAATTACAAAGTGCAGGTAAAACAATGTCTAAAGGT
GAAGAATTATTCACTGGTGTTGTCCCAATTTTGGTTGAATTAGATGGTGATGTTAATGGTCACAAATTTT
CTGTCTCCGGTGAAGGTGAAGGTGATGCTACTTACGGTAAATTGACCTTAAAATTTATTTGTACTACTGG
TAAATTGCCAGTTCCATGGCCAACCTTAGTCACTACTTTCGGTTATGGTGTTCAATGTTTTGCGAGATAC
CCAGATCATATGAAACAACATGACTTTTTCAAGTCTGCCATGCCAGAAGGTTATGTTCAAGAAAGAACTA
TTTTTTTCAAAGATGACGGTAACTACAAGACCAGAGCTGAAGTCAAGTTTGAAGGTGATACCTTAGTTAA
TAGAATCGAATTAAAAGGTATTGATTTTAAAGAAGATGGTAACATTTTAGGTCACAAATTGGAATACAAC
TATAACTCTCACAATGTTTACATCATGGCTGACAAACAAAAGAATGGTATCAAAGTTAACTTCAAAATTA
GACACAACATTGAAGATGGTTCTGTTCAATTAGCTGACCATTATCAACAAAATACTCCAATTGGTGATGG
TCCAGTCTTGTTACCAGACAACCATTACTTATCCACTCAATCTGCCTTATCCAAAGATCCAAACGAAAAG
AGAGACCACATGGTCTTGTTAGAATTTGTTACTGCTGCTGGTATTACCCATGGTATGGATGAATTGTACA
AATAAATCGCACGTATTCCGTTGGTAGATACGTTGTTGACACTTCTAAATAAGCGAATTTCTTATGATTT
ATGATTTTTATTATTAAATAAGTTATAAAAAAAATAAGTGTATACAAATTTTAAAGTGACTCTTAGGTTT
TAAAACGAAAATTCTTATTCTTGAGTAACTCTTTCCTGTAGGTCAGGTTGCTTTCTCAGGTATAGCATGA
GGTCGCTCATCGCACGCATTCCATGCGAGCTCGCTGAGGACTTAATAATCAGACGCACGCTTGGCGTCAA
TATCCTAAAACGGAAAACTAATCAGTTAGATGTGTCTTTTTTAGGTAAAAAAAGGCAACCAATTTTTTGC
TGGCTAGCGATGCGACAATAAACGCGCGCAGCGAATAAAAATAAGATGGCGGAGGAGCAGAGACTTCTTT
TCTTAGAAGAGGTTTTGTTACCGTATGGGGGTATGATGGTTAGATGGCTGAATAAAAACGTTAATTAAAG
GAATACAGAAGAGGAAGCGCCCCGATTTCTTTTCTGTTCCACATGAAAGCAGCCGGTTGGGTGGTAGATC
TCTAATGACATCCAAACTACAAAACCGAGATTGGACATATAGCACACTCTGCATTTCTACTTTCCTTTCT
CCCTACAGTTTGCTCGATCTGAACCGATGCTTCTTTGATTGGACAAGATGATAGACCATGACTCCCTGTA
TGTATTGCAGAGATTGCCACTACTAACCAAGAAAAGTTGAACGTGTCGTACGTATAAAACGATTTATGCT
TAGGCTTTACTGAAAAAAAAAAAGTAAAAAGAGGATGCGCAAACGCATAGAGCAAGTAACTATTAAACCC
TCAGCGCGGCCGCATTTAAATCCCCACTTCAGAAGTTCCTATACTTTCTAGAGAATAGGAACTTCACTAT
AGAGTCGAATAAGGGCGACACCCCATAATTAGCCCGGGCGAAAGGCCCAGTCTTTCGACTGAGCCTTTCG
TTTTATTTGATGCCTGGCAGTTCCCTACTCTCGCATGGGGAGTCCCCACACTACCATCGGCGCTACGGCG
TTTCACTTCTGAGTTCGGCATGGGGTCAGGTGGGACCACCGCGCTACTGCCGCCAGGCAAACAAGGGGTG
TTATGAGCCATATTCAGGTATAAATGGGCTCGCGATAATGTTCAGAATTGGTTAATTGGTTGTAACACTG
ACCCCTATTTGTTTATTTTTCTAAATACATTCAAATATGTATCCGCTCATGAGACAATAACCCTGATAAA
TGCTTCAATAATATTGAAAAAGGAAGAATATGAGTATTCAACATTTCCGTGTCGCCCTTATTCCCTTTTT
TGCGGCATTTTGCCTTCCTGTTTTTGCTCACCCAGAAACGCTGGTGAAAGTAAAAGATGCTGAAGATCAG
TTGGGTGCACGAGTGGGTTACATCGAACTGGATCTCAACAGCGGTAAGATCCTTGAGAGTTTTCGCCCCG
AAGAACGTTTTCCAATGATGAGCACTTTTAAAGTTCTGCTATGTGGCGCGGTATTATCCCGTATTGACGC
CGGGCAAGAGCAACTCGGTCGCCGCATACACTATTCTCAGAATGACTTGGTTGAGTACTCACCAGTCACA
GAAAAGCATCTTACGGATGGCATGACAGTAAGAGAATTATGCAGTGCTGCCATAACCATGAGTGATAACA
CTGCGGCCAACTTACTTCTGACAACGATCGGAGGACCGAAGGAGCTAACCGCTTTTTTGCACAACATGGG
GGATCATGTAACTCGCCTTGATCGTTGGGAACCGGAGCTGAATGAAGCCATACCAAACGACGAGCGTGAC
ACCACGATGCCTGTAGCGATGGCAACAACGTTGCGCAAACTATTAACTGGCGAACTACTTACTCTAGCTT
CCCGGCAACAATTAATAGACTGGATGGAGGCGGATAAAGTTGCAGGACCACTTCTGCGCTCGGCCCTTCC
GGCTGGCTGGTTTATTGCTGATAAATCCGGAGCCGGTGAGCGTGGTTCTCGCGGTATCATCGCAGCGCTG
GGGCCAGATGGTAAGCCCTCCCGTATCGTAGTTATCTACACGACGGGGAGTCAGGCAACTATGGATGAAC
GAAATAGACAGATCGCTGAGATAGGTGCCTCACTGATTAAGCATTGGTAAGCAGAGCATTACGCTGACTT
GACGGGACGGCGCAAGCTCATGACCAAAATCCCTTAACGTGAGTTACGCGCGCGTCGTTCCACTGAGCGT
CAGACCCCGTAGAAAAGATCAAAGGATCTTCTTGAGATCCTTTTTTTCTGCGCGTAATCTGCTGCTTGCA
AACAAAAAAACCACCGCTACCAGCGGTGGTTTGTTTGCCGGATCAAGAGCTACCAACTCTTTTTCCGAAG
GTAACTGGCTTCAGCAGAGCGCAGATACCAAATACTGTTCTTCTAGTGTAGCCGTAGTTAGCCCACCACT
TCAAGAACTCTGTAGCACCGCCTACATACCTCGCTCTGCTAATCCTGTTACCAGTGGCTGCTGCCAGTGG
CGATAAGTCGTGTCTTACCGGGTTGGACTCAAGACGATAGTTACCGGATAAGGCGCAGCGGTCGGGCTGA
ACGGGGGGTTCGTGCACACAGCCCAGCTTGGAGCGAACGACCTACACCGAACTGAGATACCTACAGCGTG
AGCTATGAGAAAGCGCCACGCTTCCCGAAGGGAGAAAGGCGGACAGGTATCCGGTAAGCGGCAGGGTCGG
AACAGGAGAGCGCACGAGGGAGCTTCCAGGGGGAAACGCCTGGTATCTTTATAGTCCTGTCGGGTTTCGC
CACCTCTGACTTGAGCGTCGATTTTTGTGATGCTCGTCAGGGGGGCGGAGCCTATGGAAAAACGCCAGCA
ACGCGGCCTTTTTACGGTTCCTGGCCTTTTGCTGGCCTTTTGCTCACATGTTCTTTCCTGCGTTATCCCC
TGATTCTGTGGATAACCGTATTACCGCCTTTGAGTGAGCTGATACCGCTCGCCGCAGCCGAACGACCGAG
CGCAGCGAGTCAGTGAGCGAGGAAGCGGAAGGCGAGAGTAGGGAACTGCCAGGCATCAAACTAAGCAGAA
GGCCCCTGACGGATGGCCTTTTTGCGTTTCTACAAACTCTTTCTGTGTTGTAAAACGACGGCCAGTCTTA
AGCTCGGGCCCCCTGGGCGGTTCTGATAACGAGTAATCGTTAATCCGCAAATAACGTAAAAACCCGCTTC
GGCGGGTTTTTTTATGGGGGGAGTTTAGGGAAAGAGCATTTGTCAGAATATTTAAGGGCGCCTGTCACTT
TGCTTGATATATGAGAATTATTTAACCTTATAAATGAGAAAAAAGCAACGCACTTTAAATAAGATACGTT
GCTTTTTCGATTGATGAACACCTATAATTAAACTATTCATCTATTATTTATGATTTTTTGTATATACAAT
ATTTCTAGTTTGTTAAAGAGAATTAAGAAAATAAATCTCGAAAATAATAAAGGGAAAATCAGTTTTTGAT
ATCAAAATTATACATGTCAACGATAATACAAAATATAATACAAACTATAAGATGTTATCAGTATTTATTA
TGCATTTAGAATAAATTTTGTGTCGCCCTTATTCGACTCACTATAGAAGTTCCTATTCTCTAGAAAGTAT
AGGAACTTCACTTCATTTTATTTAAATTTGCGGCCGCGCTGAGGTCTTAATTGAGAATCCGGACCAGCAG
ATAATGCATGCAGTGGTGTTTTGATGTATAAGCTTGACATTTTTTTGCTTTTCCCGTTATGAGAAATGTT
TTTTTTAGACTGAAAATAAAAGAATGGATAGTATTAAAATAGTAATGAACGTAATAAGGATAGGACAGGA
GCGATAGGAAAAGATAGAATTTTGGAGCTTTTTTTCCCTCTTTTTTTGAGCAGGAGCCAATAGTAGTCGG
AAAGATGAGTGCATAGATTTTTCGTATTTTATTTCGAGTAAAAATATCACGCTCTTAGGTTCAATAAAAG
AATATACTATTTCTTCAAAATGCTTCTCTAATCTATTTTTTTATTTTCCTTAATAACTGAAATATTATTT
TTTGATGTAAAATGAGTGAACAAGAATAAGGGATTTTTGGTATGTTTGCAAGTTCTGTGGAGTTCCATGT
ATAAGGTATACATATTAGAAAAGCTTTACGATTATATACTAACATCATGTACAAAACAGTTTAATAATGA
TCTGTATTGCTGGCTCAATCCACGTAAATTAATGCCTCAGCACTAGTCCTGCAGGGGTAACGCCAGGGTT
TTCCCAGTCACGACGTTGTAAAACGACGGCCAGTGAGCGCGCGTAATACGACTCACTATAGGGCGAATTG
GGTGCATAGGCCACTAGTGGATCTGATATCACCTAATAACTTCGTATAGCATACATTATACGAAGTTATA
TTAAGGGTTCTCGAGAGCTCGTTTTATTTAGGTTCTATCGAGGAGAAAAAGCGACAAGAAGAGATAGACC
ATGGATAAATGATTATGTTCTAAACACTCCTCAGAAGCTCATCGAACTGTCATCCTGCGTGAAGATTAAA
ATCCAACTTAGAAATTTCGAGCTTACGGAGACAATCATATGGGAGAAGCAATTGGAAGATAGAAAAAAGG
TACTCGGTACATAAATATATGTGATTCTGGGTAGAAGATCGGTCTGCATTGGATGGTGGTAACGCATTTT
TTTACACACATTACTTGCCTCGAGCATCAAATGGTGGTTATTCGTGGATCTATATCACGTGATTTGCTTA
AGAATTGTCGTTCATGGTGACACTTTTAGCTTTGACATGATTAAGCTCATCTCAATTGATGTTATCTAAA
GTCATTTCAACTATCTAAGATGTGGTTGTGATTGGGCCATTTTGTGAAAGCCAGTACGCCAGCGTCAATA
CACTCCCGTCAATTAGTTGCACCATGTCCACAAAATCATATACCAGTAGAGCTGAGACTCATGCAAGTCC
GGTTGCATCGAAACTTTTACGTTTAATGGATGAAAAGAAGACCAATTTGTGTGCTTCTCTTGACGTTCGT
TCGACTGATGAGCTATTGAAACTTGTTGAAACGTTGGGTCCATACATTTGCCTTTTGAAAACACACGTTG
ATATCTTGGATGATTTCAGTTATGAGGGTACTGTCGTTCCATTGAAAGCATTGGCAGAGAAATACAAGTT
CTTGATATTTGAGGACAGAAAATTCGCCGATATCGGTAACACAGTCAAATTACAATATACATCGGGCGTT
TACCGTATCGCAGAATGGTCTGATATCACCAACGCCCACGGGGTTACTGGTGCTGGTATTGTTGCTGGCT
TGAAACAAGGTGCGCAAGAGGTCACCAAAGAACCAAGGGGATTATTGATGCTTGCTGAATTGTCTTCCAA
GGGTTCTCTAGCACACGGTGAATATACTAAGGGTACCGTTGATATTGCAAAGAGTGATAAAGATTTCGTT
ATTGGGTTCATTGCTCAGAACGATATGGGAGGAAGAGAAGAAGGGTTTGATTGGCTAATCATGACCCCAG
GTGTAGGTTTAGACGACAAAGGCGATGCATTGGGTCAGCAGTACAGAACCGTCGACGAAGTTGTAAGTGG
TGGATCAGATATCATCATTGTTGGCAGAGGACTTTTCGCCAAGGGTAGAGATCCTAAGGTTGAAGGTGAA
AGATACAGAAATGCTGGATGGGAAGCGT
Features (pLannotate 1.2.2; 20 found; start..end, strand, type, name):
    163..196     +  protein_bind   loxP: Cre-mediated recombination occurs in the 8-bp core sequence (GCATACAT). Cre recombinase
    244..433     -  terminator     CYC1 terminator: S. cerevisiae CYC1; transcription terminator for CYC1
    448..871     +  promoter       TEF1 promoter: S. cerevisiae TEF1; promoter for EF-1α
    899..1612    +  CDS            GFPmut3: GFPmut3 is a basic (constitutively fluorescent) green fluorescent protein published in 1996, derived from Aequorea victoria. It is reported to be a very rapidly-maturing weak dimer.
   1663..1828    +  terminator     ADH1 terminator: S. cerevisiae ADH1; transcription terminator for the S. cerevisiae alcohol dehydrogenase 1 (ADH1) gene
   2482..2515    -  protein_bind   FRT (minimal): supports FLP-mediated excision but not integration (Turan and Bode, 2011) FLP recombinase from the Saccharomyces cerevisiae 2μ plasmid
   2559..2599    -  terminator     rrnB T1 terminator (fragment): transcription terminator T1 from the E. coli rrnB gene
   2601..2716    -  ncRNA          5S rRNA: Accession: RF00001 - 5S ribosomal RNA
   2747..2771    +  CDS            KanR (fragment): aminoglycoside phosphotransferase; aph(3')-Ia; confers resistance to kanamycin
   2801..2897    +  promoter       AmpR promoter (fragment): bla
   2900..3760    +  CDS            AmpR: β-lactamase; bla; confers resistance to ampicillin, carbenicillin, and related antibiotics
   3882..4470    +  rep_origin     ori: high-copy-number ColE1/pMB1/pBR322/pUC origin of replication
   4695..4712    +  terminator     rrnB T2 terminator (fragment): transcription terminator T2 from the E. coli rrnB gene
   4737..4756    -  CDS            lacZα (fragment): LacZα fragment of β-galactosidase; lacZ fragment
   5226..5259    +  protein_bind   FRT (minimal): supports FLP-mediated excision but not integration (Turan and Bode, 2011) FLP recombinase from the Saccharomyces cerevisiae 2μ plasmid
   5301..5360    -  CDS            ASH1 (fragment): ASH1_YEAST - Experimental evidence at protein level: Swiss-Prot protein existence level 1. Component of the RPD3C(L) histone deacetylase complex (HDAC). Responsible for the deacetylation of lysine residues on the N-terminal part of the core histones (H2A, H2B, H3 and H4). Histone deacetylation gives a tag for epigenetic repression and plays an important role in transcriptional regulation, cell cycle progression and developmental events. ASH1 is necessary to repress HO in daughter cells to block mating-type switching through its binding to HO promoter 5'-YTGAT-3' sites. Also involved in pseudoh
   5865..5916    -  CDS            lacZα (fragment): LacZα fragment of β-galactosidase; lacZ fragment
   5924..5942    +  promoter       T7 promoter: promoter for bacteriophage T7 RNA polymerase
   5986..6019    +  protein_bind   loxP: Cre-mediated recombination occurs in the 8-bp core sequence (GCATACAT). Cre recombinase
   6534..11      +  CDS            URA3 (across the origin): PYRF_YEAST - Experimental evidence at protein level: Swiss-Prot protein existence level 1. From Saccharomyces cerevisiae (strain ATCC 204508 / S288c) (Baker's yeast).
