[The description below was written by a language model from this plasmid's Addgene catalogue record and pLannotate feature annotations shown in this document.]
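Description:
pTetO_105 is a yeast expression and synthetic biology plasmid built on the pCFB390 backbone. The purpose line describes it as a "pXI-3" construct carrying a loxP-flanked KlURA3 marker and a yeGFP reporter. The XI-3 label suggests a chromosomal integration design, although the homology arms are not annotated in the feature table and no yeast replication origin was detected. In E. coli the plasmid is maintained through a high-copy ColE1/pUC-type origin and selected with ampicillin via the β-lactamase gene. In yeast, selection relies on URA3, which complements uracil auxotrophy. Two loxP sites in the same orientation bracket this marker, so Cre recombinase can excise it and allow the marker to be reused.

The payload is a single reporter cassette. A TEF1 promoter, recorded as the engineered variant TEF1-TetO_105, drives a yeast-enhanced GFP of about 717 bp (annotated by similarity as GFPmut3) and is followed by the ADH1 terminator. A CYC1 terminator sits upstream in the opposite orientation, a layout typical of vectors with a bidirectional cloning site. The name implies that a Tet operator sequence was placed at a specific position in the TEF1 promoter, which would make reporter output responsive to a TetR-type regulator. The operator itself is not annotated, and the record does not say what "105" refers to. The associated work concerns scanning for optimal biosensor reporter promoters in yeast, so this plasmid is probably one member of a series of operator-position variants compared by GFP fluorescence. The remaining annotations are two minimal FRT sites and short fragments of rrnB terminators, lacZα, KanR, ASH1 and a T7 promoter. These look like backbone remnants or partial matches with no apparent functional role here.
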