Addgene plasmid #149599: pTetO_105
Purpose: pXI - 3 -LoxP -KlURA3 -pTEF1 - TetO_105 -yeGFP
Depositing lab: Michael Jensen. Depositing organization: Danmarks Tekniske Universitet. Publication: High-Resolution Scanning of Optimal Biosensor Reporter Promoters in Yeast. Ambri F, D'Ambrosio V, Di Blasi R, Maury J, Jacobsen SAB, McCloskey D, Jensen MK, Keasling JD. ACS Synth Biol. 2020 Feb 21;9(2):218-226. doi: 10.1021/acssynbio.9b00333. Epub 2020 Jan 31. PubMed 31935067.
Backbone
  Vector backbone: pCFB390
  Backbone size w/o insert (bp): 6140
  Vector type: Yeast Expression, Synthetic Biology
Growth in bacteria
  Bacterial resistance: Ampicillin, 100 μg/mL
  Growth temperature: 37°C
  Growth strain: DH5alpha
  Copy number: Unknown
Gene/Insert
  Gene/Insert name: yeGFP
  Insert size (bp): 717
  Promoter: TEF1-TetO_105
  Cloning method: Unknown
  Sequencing primers: 5′ gaaattcgcttatttagaagtgtc; 3′ CTCCTTCCTTTTCGGTTAGAG
Terms and licenses: Academic/Nonprofit Terms; Industry Terms: Not Available to Industry
How to cite: pTetO_105 was a gift from Michael Jensen (Addgene plasmid # 149599 ; http://n2t.net/addgene:149599 ; RRID:Addgene_149599)
