>Addgene plasmid #149599 | pTetO_105 | depositor partial sequence | sequence record 307032 | pTetO_105 sequence 1169 bps
TTATTTGTACAATTCATCCATACCATGGGTAATACCAGCAGCAGTAACAAATTCTAACAAGACCATGTGG
TCTCTCTTTTCGTTTGGATCTTTGGATAAGGCAGATTGAGTGGATAAGTAATGGTTGTCTGGTAACAAGA
CTGGACCATCACCAATTGGAGTATTTTGTTGATAATGGTCAGCTAATTGAACAGAACCATCTTCAATGTT
GTGTCTAATTTTGAAGTTAACTTTGATACCATTCTTTTGTTTGTCAGCCATGATGTAAACATTGTGAGAG
TTATAGTTGTATTCCAATTTGTGACCTAAAATGTTACCATCTTCTTTAAAATCAATACCTTTTAATTCGA
TTCTATTAACTAAGGTATCACCTTCAAACTTGACTTCAGCTCTGGTCTTGTAGTTACCGTCATCTTTGAA
AAAAATAGTTCTTTCTTGAACATAACCTTCTGGCATGGCAGACTTGAAAAAGTCATGTTGTTTCATATGA
TCTGGGTATCTCGCAAAACATTGAACACCATAACCGAAAGTAGTGACTAAGGTTGGCCATGGAACTGGCA
ATTTACCAGTAGTACAAATAAATTTTAAGGTCAATTTACCGTAAGTAGCATCACCTTCACCTTCACCGGA
GACAGAAAATTTGTGACCATTAACATCACCATCTAATTCAACCAAAATTGGGACAACACCAGTGAATAAT
TCTTCACCTTTAGACATTGTTTTATGACAGATTTGTAATTAAAACTTAGATTAGATTGCTATGCTTTCTT
TCTAATGAGCAAGAAGTAAAAAAAGTTGTAATAGAACAAGAAAAATGAAACTGAAACTTGAGAAATTCTC
TATCAATGATAGAGGAAGACCGTTTATTAACTTAAATATCAATGGGAGGTCATCGAAAGAGAAAAAAATC
AAAAAAAAAAATTTTCAAGAAAAAGAAACGTGATAAAAATTTTTATTGCCTTTTTCGACGAAGAAAAAGA
AACGAGGCGGTCTCTTTTTTCTTTTCCAAACCTTTAGTACGGGTAATTAACGACACCCTAGAGGAAGAAA
GAGGGGAAATTTAGTATGCTGTGCTTGGGTGTTTTGAAGTGGTACGGCGATGCGCGGAGTCCGAGAAAAT
CTGGAAGAGTAAAAAAGGAGTAGAAACATTTTGAAGCTATGGTGTGTGC
